>Addgene plasmid #124920 | pTagGFP2-N SIN1 deltaNCD | depositor full sequence | sequence record 238751 | Full Sequence
TAGTTATTAATAGTAATCAATTACGGGGTCATTAGTTCATAGCCCATATATGGAGTTCCGCGTTACATAA
CTTACGGTAAATGGCCCGCCTGGCTGACCGCCCAACGACCCCCGCCCATTGACGTCAATAATGACGTATG
TTCCCATAGTAACGCCAATAGGGACTTTCCATTGACGTCAATGGGTGGAGTATTTACGGTAAACTGCCCA
CTTGGCAGTACATCAAGTGTATCATATGCCAAGTACGCCCCCTATTGACGTCAATGACGGTAAATGGCCC
GCCTGGCATTATGCCCAGTACATGACCTTATGGGACTTTCCTACTTGGCAGTACATCTACGTATTAGTCA
TCGCTATTACCATGGTGATGCGGTTTTGGCAGTACATCAATGGGCGTGGATAGCGGTTTGACTCACGGGG
ATTTCCAAGTCTCCACCCCATTGACGTCAATGGGAGTTTGTTTTGGCACCAAAATCAACGGGACTTTCCA
AAATGTCGTAACAACTCCGCCCCATTGACGCAAATGGGCGGTAGGCGTGTACGGTGGGAGGTCTATATAA
GCAGAGCTGGTTTAGTGAACCGTCAGATCCGCTAGCGCTACCGGACTCAGATCTCGAGCTCAAGCTTGCC
ACCATGAAGCAGTCGATATTATCTGTACGCCTAGAACAGTGCCCTCTGCAGCTGAATAACCCTTTTAACG
AGTATTCCAAATTTGATGGCAAGGGTCATGTAGGTACAACAGCAACCAAGAAGATCGATGTCTACCTCCC
TCTGCACTCGAGCCAGGACAGACTGCTGCCAATGACCGTGGTGACAATGGCCAGCGCCAGGGTGCAGGAC
CTGATCGGGCTCATCTGCTGGCAGTATACAAGCGAAGGACGGGAGCCGAAGCTCAATGACAATGTCAGTG
CCTACTGCCTGCATATTGCTGAGGATGATGGGGAGGTGGACACCGATTTCCCCCCGCTGGATTCCAATGA
GCCCATTCATAAGTTTGGCTTCAGTACTTTGGCCCTGGTTGAAAAGTACTCATCTCCTGGTCTGACATCC
AAAGAGTCACTCTTTGTTCGAATAAATGCTGCTCATGGATTCTCCCTTATTCAGGTGGACAACACAAAGG
TTACCATGAAGGAAATCTTACTGAAGGCAGTGAAGCGAAGAAAAGGATCCCAGAAAGTTTCAGGCCCTCA
GTACCGCCTGGAGAAGCAGAGCGAGCCCAATGTCGCCGTTGACCTGGACAGCACTTTGGAGAGCCAGAGC
GCATGGGAGTTCTGCCTGGTCCGCGAGAACAGTTCAAGGGCAGACGGGGTTTTTGAGGAGGATTCGCAAA
TTGACATAGCCACAGTACAGGATATGCTTAGCAGCCACCATTACAAGTCATTCAAAGTCAGCATGATCCA
CAGACTGCGATTCACAACCGACGTACAGCTAGGTATCTCTGGAGACAAAGTAGAGATAGACCCTGTTACG
AATCAGAAAGCCAGCACTAAGTTTTGGATTAAGCAGAAACCCATCTCAATCGATTCCGACCTGCTCTGTG
CCTGTGACCTTGCTGAAGAGAAAAGCCCCAGTCACGCAATATTTAAACTCACGTATCTAAGCAATCACGA
CTATAAACACCTCTACTTTGAATCGGACGCTGCTACCGTCAATGAAATTGTGCTCAAGGTTAACTACATC
CTGGAATCGCGAGCTAGCACTGCCCGGGCTGACTACTTTGCTCAAAAACAAAGAAAACTGAACAGACGTA
CGAGCTTCAGCTTCCAGAAGGAGAAGAAATCCGGGCAGCAGGTACCGCGGGCCCGGGATCCACCGGTCGC
CACCATGAGCGGGGGCGAGGAGCTGTTCGCCGGCATCGTGCCCGTGCTGATCGAGCTGGACGGCGACGTG
CACGGCCACAAGTTCAGCGTGCGCGGCGAGGGCGAGGGCGACGCCGACTACGGCAAGCTGGAGATCAAGT
TCATCTGCACCACCGGCAAGCTGCCCGTGCCCTGGCCCACCCTGGTGACCACCCTCTGCTACGGCATCCA
GTGCTTCGCCCGCTACCCCGAGCACATGAAGATGAACGACTTCTTCAAGAGCGCCATGCCCGAGGGCTAC
ATCCAGGAGCGCACCATCCAGTTCCAGGACGACGGCAAGTACAAGACCCGCGGCGAGGTGAAGTTCGAGG
GCGACACCCTGGTGAACCGCATCGAGCTGAAGGGCAAGGACTTCAAGGAGGACGGCAACATCCTGGGCCA
CAAGCTGGAGTACAGCTTCAACAGCCACAACGTGTACATCCGCCCCGACAAGGCCAACAACGGCCTGGAG
GCTAACTTCAAGACCCGCCACAACATCGAGGGCGGCGGCGTGCAGCTGGCCGACCACTACCAGACCAACG
TGCCCCTGGGCGACGGCCCCGTGCTGATCCCCATCAACCACTACCTGAGCACTCAGACCAAGATCAGCAA
GGACCGCAACGAGGCCCGCGACCACATGGTGCTCCTGGAGTCCTTCAGCGCCTGCTGCCACACCCACGGC
ATGGACGAGCTGTACAGGTAAGCGGCCGCGACTCTAGATCATAATCAGCCATACCACATTTGTAGAGGTT
TTACTTGCTTTAAAAAACCTCCCACACCTCCCCCTGAACCTGAAACATAAAATGAATGCAATTGTTGTTG
TTAACTTGTTTATTGCAGCTTATAATGGTTACAAATAAAGCAATAGCATCACAAATTTCACAAATAAAGC
ATTTTTTTCACTGCATTCTAGTTGTGGTTTGTCCAAACTCATCAATGTATCTTAAGGCGTAAATTGTAAG
CGTTAATATTTTGTTAAAATTCGCGTTAAATTTTTGTTAAATCAGCTCATTTTTTAACCAATAGGCCGAA
ATCGGCAAAATCCCTTATAAATCAAAAGAATAGACCGAGATAGGGT
[37 nt withheld, positions 2917-2953]
AAAGAACGTGGACTCCAACGTCAAAGG
[49 nt withheld, positions 2981-3029]
T
[91 nt withheld, positions 3031-3121]
G
[124 nt withheld, positions 3123-3246]
CAGGTGGCACTTTTCGGGGAAATGTGCGCGGAACCCCTATTTGTTTATTTTTCTAAATACATTCAAATAT
GTATCCGCTCATGAGACAATAACCCTGATAAATGCTTCAATAATATTGAAAAAGGAAGAGTCCTGAGGCG
GAAAGAACCAGCTGTGGAATGTGTGTCAGTTAGGGTGTGGAAAGTCCCCAGGCTCCCCAGCAGGCAGAAG
TATGCAAAGCATGCATCTCAATTAGTCAGCAACCAGGTGTGGAAAGTCCCCAGGCTCCCCAGCAGGCAGA
AGTATGCAAAGCATGCATCTCAATTAGTCAGCAACCATAGTCCCGCCCCTAACTCCGCCCATCCCGCCCC
TAACTCCGCCCAGTTCCGCCCATTCTCCGCCCCATGGCTGACTAATTTTTTTTATTTATGCAGAGGCCGA
GGCCGCCTCGGCCTCTGAGCTATTCCAGAAGTAGTGAGGAGGCTTTTTTGGAGGCCTAGGCTTTTGCAAA
GATCGATCAAGAGACAGGATGAGGATCGTTTCGCATGATTGAACAAGATGGATTGCACGCAGGTTCTCCG
GCCGCTTGGGTGGAGAGGCTATTCGGCTATGACTGGGCACAACAGACAATCGGCTGCTCTGATGCCGCCG
TGTTCCGGCTGTCAGCGCAGGGGCGCCCGGTTCTTTTTGTCAAGACCGACCTGTCCGGTGCCCTGAATGA
ACTGCAAGACGAGGCAGCGCGGCTATCGTGGCTGGCCACGACGGGCGTTCCTTGCGCAGCTGTGCTCGAC
GTTGTCACTGAAGCGGGAAGGGACTGGCTGCTATTGGGCGAAGTGCCGGGGCAGGATCTCCTGTCATCTC
ACCTTGCTCCTGCCGAGAAAGTATCCATCATGGCTGATGCAATGCGGCGGCTGCATACGCTTGATCCGGC
TACCTGCCCATTCGACCACCAAGCGAAACATCGCATCGAGCGAGCACGTACTCGGATGGAAGCCGGTCTT
GTCGATCAGGATGATCTGGACGAAGAGCATCAGGGGCTCGCGCCAGCCGAACTGTTCGCCAGGCTCAAGG
CGAGCATGCCCGACGGCGAGGATCTCGTCGTGACCCATGGCGATGCCTGCTTGCCGAATATCATGGTGGA
AAATGGCCGCTTTTCTGGATTCATCGACTGTGGCCGGCTGGGTGTGGCGGACCGCTATCAGGACATAGCG
TTGGCTACCCGTGATATTGCTGAAGAGCTTGGCGGCGAATGGGCTGACCGCTTCCTCGTGCTTTACGGTA
TCGCCGCTCCCGATTCGCAGCGCATCGCCTTCTATCGCCTTCTTGACGAGTTCTTCTGAGCGGGACTCTG
GGGTTCGAAATGACCGACCAAGCGACGCCCAACCTGCCATCACGAGATTTCGATTCCACCGCCGCCTTCT
ATGAAAGGTTGGGCTTCGGAATCGTTTTCCGGGACGCCGGCTGGATGATCCTCCAGCGCGGGGATCTCAT
GCTGGAGTTCTTCGCCCACCCTAGGGGGAGGCTAACTGAAACACGGAAGGAGACAATACCGGAAGGAACC
CGCGCTATGACGGCAATAAAAAGACAGAATAAAACGCACGGTGTTGGGTCGTTTGTTCATAAACGCGGGG
TTCGGTCCCAGGGCTGGCACTCTGTCGATACCCCACCGAGACCCCATTGGGGCCAATACGCCCGCGTTTC
TTCCTTTTCCCCACCCCACCCCCCAAGTTCGGGTGAAGGCCCAGGGCTCGCAGCCAACGTCGGGGCGGCA
GGCCCTGCCATAGCCTCAGGTTACTCATATATACTTTAGATTGATTTAAAACTTCATTTTTAATTTAAAA
GGATCTAGGTGAAGATCCTTTTTGATAATCTCATGACCAAAATCCCTTAACGTGAGTTTTCGTTCCACTG
AGCGTCAGACCCCGTAGAAAAGATCAAAGGATCTTCTTGAGATCCTTTTTTTCTGCGCGTAATCTGCTGC
TTGCAAACAAAAAAACCACCGCTACCAGCGGTGGTTTGTTTGCCGGATCAAGAGCTACCAACTCTTTTTC
CGAAGGTAACTGGCTTCAGCAGAGCGCAGATACCAAATACTGTCCTTCTAGTGTAGCCGTAGTTAGGCCA
CCACTTCAAGAACTCTGTAGCACCGCCTACATACCTCGCTCTGCTAATCCTGTTACCAGTGGCTGCTGCC
AGTGGCGATAAGTCGTGTCTTACCGGGTTGGACTCAAGACGATAGTTACCGGATAAGGCGCAGCGGTCGG
GCTGAACGGGGGGTTCGTGCACACAGCCCAGCTTGGAGCGAACGACCTACACCGAACTGAGATACCTACA
GCGTGAGCTATGAGAAAGCGCCACGCTTCCCGAAGGGAGAAAGGCGGACAGGTATCCGGTAAGCGGCAGG
GTCGGAACAGGAGAGCGCACGAGGGAGCTTCCAGGGGGAAACGCCTGGTATCTTTATAGTCCTGTCGGGT
TTCGCCACCTCTGACTTGAGCGTCGATTTTTGTGATGCTCGTCAGGGGGGCGGAGCCTATGGAAAAACGC
CAGCAACGCGGCCTTTTTACGGTTCCTGGCCTTTTGCTGGCCTTTTGCTCACATGTTCTTTCCTGCGTTA
TCCCCTGATTCTGTGGATAACCGTATTACCGCCATGCAT
Features (pLannotate 1.2.2; 16 found; start..end, strand, type, name):
     61..364     +  enhancer       CMV enhancer: human cytomegalovirus immediate early enhancer
    365..568     +  promoter       CMV promoter: human cytomegalovirus (CMV) immediate early promoter
    591..627     +  misc_feature   MCS (fragment): multiple cloning site
    637..1791    +  CDS            MAPKAP1 (fragment): SIN1_HUMAN - Also known as MIP1, SIN1. Experimental evidence at protein level: Swiss-Prot protein existence level 1. Subunit of mTORC2, which regulates cell growth and survival in response to hormonal signals. mTORC2 is activated by growth factors, but, in contrast to mTORC1, seems to be nutrient-insensitive. mTORC2 seems to function upstream of Rho GTPases to regulate the actin cytoskeleton, probably by activating one or more Rho-type guanine nucleotide exchange factors. mTORC2 promotes the serum-induced formation of stress-fibers or F-actin. mTORC2 plays a critical role in AKT1 'Ser-473' pho
   1791..1817    +  misc_feature   MCS (fragment): multiple cloning site
   1825..2541    +  CDS            TagGFP2: monomeric green fluorescent protein, also known as mTagGFP mammalian codon-optimized
   2557..2640    +  CDS            large T antigen (fragment): large T antigen from SV40 (simian virus 40)
   2663..2784    +  polyA_signal   SV40 poly(A) signal: SV40 polyadenylation signal
   2818..3246    -  rep_origin     f1 ori (sequence partly withheld): f1 bacteriophage origin of replication; arrow indicates direction of (+) strand synthesis
   3273..3377    +  promoter       AmpR promoter: bla
   3379..3736    +  promoter       SV40 promoter: SV40 enhancer and early promoter
   3771..4565    +  CDS            NeoR/KanR: aminoglycoside phosphotransferase from Tn5; aph(3')-II (or nptII); confers resistance to neomycin, kanamycin, and G418 (Geneticin®)
   4586..4738    +  CDS            ble (fragment): BLE_KLEPN - Experimental evidence at protein level: Swiss-Prot protein existence level 1. Binding protein with a strong affinity to the bleomycin family of antibiotics. Binds to CL990; an antimitotic-antibiotic compound. From Klebsiella pneumoniae.
   4797..4844    +  polyA_signal   HSV TK poly(A) signal: herpes simplex virus thymidine kinase polyadenylation signal (Cole and Stacy, 1985)
   4935..4951    -  polyA_signal   bGH poly(A) signal (fragment): bovine growth hormone polyadenylation signal
   5173..5761    +  rep_origin     ori: high-copy-number ColE1/pMB1/pBR322/pUC origin of replication
