>Addgene plasmid #124920 | pTagGFP2-N SIN1 deltaNCD | addgene full sequence | sequence record 244575 | Addgene NGS Result
CTGCGTTATCCCCTGATTCTGTGGATAACCGTATTACCGCCATGCATTAGTTATTAATAGTAATCAATTA
CGGGGTCATTAGTTCATAGCCCATATATGGAGTTCCGCGTTACATAACTTACGGTAAATGGCCCGCCTGG
CTGACCGCCCAACGACCCCCGCCCATTGACGTCAATAATGACGTATGTTCCCATAGTAACGCCAATAGGG
ACTTTCCATTGACGTCAATGGGTGGAGTATTTACGGTAAACTGCCCACTTGGCAGTACATCAAGTGTATC
ATATGCCAAGTACGCCCCCTATTGACGTCAATGACGGTAAATGGCCCGCCTGGCATTATGCCCAGTACAT
GACCTTATGGGACTTTCCTACTTGGCAGTACATCTACGTATTAGTCATCGCTATTACCATGGTGATGCGG
TTTTGGCAGTACATCAATGGGCGTGGATAGCGGTTTGACTCACGGGGATTTCCAAGTCTCCACCCCATTG
ACGTCAATGGGAGTTTGTTTTGGCACCAAAATCAACGGGACTTTCCAAAATGTCGTAACAACTCCGCCCC
ATTGACGCAAATGGGCGGTAGGCGTGTACGGTGGGAGGTCTATATAAGCAGAGCTGGTTTAGTGAACCGT
CAGATCCGCTAGCGCTACCGGACTCAGATCTCGAGCTCAAGCTTGCCACCATGAAGCAGTCGATATTATC
TGTACGCCTAGAACAGTGCCCTCTGCAGCTGAATAACCCTTTTAACGAGTATTCCAAATTTGATGGCAAG
GGTCATGTAGGTACAACAGCAACCAAGAAGATCGATGTCTACCTCCCTCTGCACTCGAGCCAGGACAGAC
TGCTGCCAATGACCGTGGTGACAATGGCCAGCGCCAGGGTGCAGGACCTGATCGGGCTCATCTGCTGGCA
GTATACAAGCGAAGGACGGGAGCCGAAGCTCAATGACAATGTCAGTGCCTACTGCCTGCATATTGCTGAG
GATGATGGGGAGGTGGACACCGATTTCCCCCCGCTGGATTCCAATGAGCCCATTCATAAGTTTGGCTTCA
GTACTTTGGCCCTGGTTGAAAAGTACTCATCTCCTGGTCTGACATCCAAAGAGTCACTCTTTGTTCGAAT
AAATGCTGCTCATGGATTCTCCCTTATTCAGGTGGACAACACAAAGGTTACCATGAAGGAAATCTTACTG
AAGGCAGTGAAGCGAAGAAAAGGATCCCAGAAAGTTTCAGGCCCTCAGTACCGCCTGGAGAAGCAGAGCG
AGCCCAATGTCGCCGTTGACCTGGACAGCACTTTGGAGAGCCAGAGCGCATGGGAGTTCTGCCTGGTCCG
CGAGAACAGTTCAAGGGCAGACGGGGTTTTTGAGGAGGATTCGCAAATTGACATAGCCACAGTACAGGAT
ATGCTTAGCAGCCACCATTACAAGTCATTCAAAGTCAGCATGATCCACAGACTGCGATTCACAACCGACG
TACAGCTAGGTATCTCTGGAGACAAAGTAGAGATAGACCCTGTTACGAATCAGAAAGCCAGCACTAAGTT
TTGGATTAAGCAGAAACCCATCTCAATCGATTCCGACCTGCTCTGTGCCTGTGACCTTGCTGAAGAGAAA
AGCCCCAGTCACGCAATATTTAAACTCACGTATCTAAGCAATCACGACTATAAACACCTCTACTTTGAAT
CGGACGCTGCTACCGTCAATGAAATTGTGCTCAAGGTTAACTACATCCTGGAATCGCGAGCTAGCACTGC
CCGGGCTGACTACTTTGCTCAAAAACAAAGAAAACTGAACAGACGTACGAGCTTCAGCTTCCAGAAGGAG
AAGAAATCCGGGCAGCAGGTACCGCGGGCCCGGGATCCACCGGTCGCCACCATGAGCGGGGGCGAGGAGC
TGTTCGCCGGCATCGTGCCCGTGCTGATCGAGCTGGACGGCGACGTGCACGGCCACAAGTTCAGCGTGCG
CGGCGAGGGCGAGGGCGACGCCGACTACGGCAAGCTGGAGATCAAGTTCATCTGCACCACCGGCAAGCTG
CCCGTGCCCTGGCCCACCCTGGTGACCACCCTCTGCTACGGCATCCAGTGCTTCGCCCGCTACCCCGAGC
ACATGAAGATGAACGACTTCTTCAAGAGCGCCATGCCCGAGGGCTACATCCAGGAGCGCACCATCCAGTT
CCAGGACGACGGCAAGTACAAGACCCGCGGCGAGGTGAAGTTCGAGGGCGACACCCTGGTGAACCGCATC
GAGCTGAAGGGCAAGGACTTCAAGGAGGACGGCAACATCCTGGGCCACAAGCTGGAGTACAGCTTCAACA
GCCACAACGTGTACATCCGCCCCGACAAGGCCAACAACGGCCTGGAGGCTAACTTCAAGACCCGCCACAA
CATCGAGGGCGGCGGCGTGCAGCTGGCCGACCACTACCAGACCAACGTGCCCCTGGGCGACGGCCCCGTG
CTGATCCCCATCAACCACTACCTGAGCACTCAGACCAAGATCAGCAAGGACCGCAACGAGGCCCGCGACC
ACATGGTGCTCCTGGAGTCCTTCAGCGCCTGCTGCCACACCCACGGCATGGACGAGCTGTACAGGTAAGC
GGCCGCGACTCTAGATCATAATCAGCCATACCACATTTGTAGAGGTTTTACTTGCTTTAAAAAACCTCCC
ACACCTCCCCCTGAACCTGAAACATAAAATGAATGCAATTGTTGTTGTTAACTTGTTTATTGCAGCTTAT
AATGGTTACAAATAAAGCAATAGCATCACAAATTTCACAAATAAAGCATTTTTTTCACTGCATTCTAGTT
GTGGTTTGTCCAAACTCATCAATGTATCTTAAGGCGTAAATTGTAAGCGTTAATATTTTGTTAAAATTCG
CGTTAAATTTTTGTTAAATCAGCTCATTTTTTAACCAATAGGCCGAAATCGGCAAAATCCCTTATAAATC
AAAAGAATAGACCGAGATAGGGT
[37 nt withheld, positions 2964-3000]
AAAGAACGTGGACTCCAACGTCAAAGG
[49 nt withheld, positions 3028-3076]
T
[91 nt withheld, positions 3078-3168]
G
[124 nt withheld, positions 3170-3293]
CAGGTGGCACTTTTCGGGGAAATGTGCGCGGAACCCCTATTTGTTTATTTTTCTAAATACATTCAAATAT
GTATCCGCTCATGAGACAATAACCCTGATAAATGCTTCAATAATATTGAAAAAGGAAGAGTCCTGAGGCG
GAAAGAACCAGCTGTGGAATGTGTGTCAGTTAGGGTGTGGAAAGTCCCCAGGCTCCCCAGCAGGCAGAAG
TATGCAAAGCATGCATCTCAATTAGTCAGCAACCAGGTGTGGAAAGTCCCCAGGCTCCCCAGCAGGCAGA
AGTATGCAAAGCATGCATCTCAATTAGTCAGCAACCATAGTCCCGCCCCTAACTCCGCCCATCCCGCCCC
TAACTCCGCCCAGTTCCGCCCATTCTCCGCCCCATGGCTGACTAATTTTTTTTATTTATGCAGAGGCCGA
GGCCGCCTCGGCCTCTGAGCTATTCCAGAAGTAGTGAGGAGGCTTTTTTGGAGGCCTAGGCTTTTGCAAA
GATCGATCAAGAGACAGGATGAGGATCGTTTCGCATGATTGAACAAGATGGATTGCACGCAGGTTCTCCG
GCCGCTTGGGTGGAGAGGCTATTCGGCTATGACTGGGCACAACAGACAATCGGCTGCTCTGATGCCGCCG
TGTTCCGGCTGTCAGCGCAGGGGCGCCCGGTTCTTTTTGTCAAGACCGACCTGTCCGGTGCCCTGAATGA
ACTGCAAGACGAGGCAGCGCGGCTATCGTGGCTGGCCACGACGGGCGTTCCTTGCGCAGCTGTGCTCGAC
GTTGTCACTGAAGCGGGAAGGGACTGGCTGCTATTGGGCGAAGTGCCGGGGCAGGATCTCCTGTCATCTC
ACCTTGCTCCTGCCGAGAAAGTATCCATCATGGCTGATGCAATGCGGCGGCTGCATACGCTTGATCCGGC
TACCTGCCCATTCGACCACCAAGCGAAACATCGCATCGAGCGAGCACGTACTCGGATGGAAGCCGGTCTT
GTCGATCAGGATGATCTGGACGAAGAGCATCAGGGGCTCGCGCCAGCCGAACTGTTCGCCAGGCTCAAGG
CGAGCATGCCCGACGGCGAGGATCTCGTCGTGACCCATGGCGATGCCTGCTTGCCGAATATCATGGTGGA
AAATGGCCGCTTTTCTGGATTCATCGACTGTGGCCGGCTGGGTGTGGCGGACCGCTATCAGGACATAGCG
TTGGCTACCCGTGATATTGCTGAAGAGCTTGGCGGCGAATGGGCTGACCGCTTCCTCGTGCTTTACGGTA
TCGCCGCTCCCGATTCGCAGCGCATCGCCTTCTATCGCCTTCTTGACGAGTTCTTCTGAGCGGGACTCTG
GGGTTCGAAATGACCGACCAAGCGACGCCCAACCTGCCATCACGAGATTTCGATTCCACCGCCGCCTTCT
ATGAAAGGTTGGGCTTCGGAATCGTTTTCCGGGACGCCGGCTGGATGATCCTCCAGCGCGGGGATCTCAT
GCTGGAGTTCTTCGCCCACCCTAGGGGGAGGCTAACTGAAACACGGAAGGAGACAATACCGGAAGGAACC
CGCGCTATGACGGCAATAAAAAGACAGAATAAAACGCACGGTGTTGGGTCGTTTGTTCATAAACGCGGGG
TTCGGTCCCAGGGCTGGCACTCTGTCGATACCCCACCGAGACCCCATTGGGGCCAATACGCCCGCGTTTC
TTCCTTTTCCCCACCCCACCCCCCAAGTTCGGGTGAAGGCCCAGGGCTCGCAGCCAACGTCGGGGCGGCA
GGCCCTGCCATAGCCTCAGGTTACTCATATATACTTTAGATTGATTTAAAACTTCATTTTTAATTTAAAA
GGATCTAGGTGAAGATCCTTTTTGATAATCTCATGACCAAAATCCCTTAACGTGAGTTTTCGTTCCACTG
AGCGTCAGACCCCGTAGAAAAGATCAAAGGATCTTCTTGAGATCCTTTTTTTCTGCGCGTAATCTGCTGC
TTGCAAACAAAAAAACCACCGCTACCAGCGGTGGTTTGTTTGCCGGATCAAGAGCTACCAACTCTTTTTC
CGAAGGTAACTGGCTTCAGCAGAGCGCAGATACCAAATACTGTTCTTCTAGTGTAGCCGTAGTTAGGCCA
CCACTTCAAGAACTCTGTAGCACCGCCTACATACCTCGCTCTGCTAATCCTGTTACCAGTGGCTGCTGCC
AGTGGCGATAAGTCGTGTCTTACCGGGTTGGACTCAAGACGATAGTTACCGGATAAGGCGCAGCGGTCGG
GCTGAACGGGGGGTTCGTGCACACAGCCCAGCTTGGAGCGAACGACCTACACCGAACTGAGATACCTACA
GCGTGAGCTATGAGAAAGCGCCACGCTTCCCGAAGGGAGAAAGGCGGACAGGTATCCGGTAAGCGGCAGG
GTCGGAACAGGAGAGCGCACGAGGGAGCTTCCAGGGGGAAACGCCTGGTATCTTTATAGTCCTGTCGGGT
TTCGCCACCTCTGACTTGAGCGTCGATTTTTGTGATGCTCGTCAGGGGGGCGGAGCCTATGGAAAAACGC
CAGCAACGCGGCCTTTTTACGGTTCCTGGCCTTTTGCTGGCCTTTTGCTCACATGTTCTTTC
Features (pLannotate 1.2.2; 17 found; start..end, strand, type, name):
      6..40      +  rep_origin     RSF ori (fragment): Plasmids containing the RSF 1030 origin of replication can be propagated in E. coli cells that contain additional plasmids with compatible origins.
    108..411     +  enhancer       CMV enhancer: human cytomegalovirus immediate early enhancer
    412..615     +  promoter       CMV promoter: human cytomegalovirus (CMV) immediate early promoter
    638..674     +  misc_feature   MCS (fragment): multiple cloning site
    684..1838    +  CDS            MAPKAP1 (fragment): SIN1_HUMAN - Also known as MIP1, SIN1. Experimental evidence at protein level: Swiss-Prot protein existence level 1. Subunit of mTORC2, which regulates cell growth and survival in response to hormonal signals. mTORC2 is activated by growth factors, but, in contrast to mTORC1, seems to be nutrient-insensitive. mTORC2 seems to function upstream of Rho GTPases to regulate the actin cytoskeleton, probably by activating one or more Rho-type guanine nucleotide exchange factors. mTORC2 promotes the serum-induced formation of stress-fibers or F-actin. mTORC2 plays a critical role in AKT1 'Ser-473' pho
   1838..1864    +  misc_feature   MCS (fragment): multiple cloning site
   1872..2588    +  CDS            TagGFP2: monomeric green fluorescent protein, also known as mTagGFP mammalian codon-optimized
   2604..2687    +  CDS            large T antigen (fragment): large T antigen from SV40 (simian virus 40)
   2710..2831    +  polyA_signal   SV40 poly(A) signal: SV40 polyadenylation signal
   2865..3293    -  rep_origin     f1 ori (sequence partly withheld): f1 bacteriophage origin of replication; arrow indicates direction of (+) strand synthesis
   3320..3424    +  promoter       AmpR promoter: bla
   3426..3783    +  promoter       SV40 promoter: SV40 enhancer and early promoter
   3818..4612    +  CDS            NeoR/KanR: aminoglycoside phosphotransferase from Tn5; aph(3')-II (or nptII); confers resistance to neomycin, kanamycin, and G418 (Geneticin®)
   4633..4785    +  CDS            ble (fragment): BLE_KLEPN - Experimental evidence at protein level: Swiss-Prot protein existence level 1. Binding protein with a strong affinity to the bleomycin family of antibiotics. Binds to CL990; an antimitotic-antibiotic compound. From Klebsiella pneumoniae.
   4844..4891    +  polyA_signal   HSV TK poly(A) signal: herpes simplex virus thymidine kinase polyadenylation signal (Cole and Stacy, 1985)
   4982..4998    -  polyA_signal   bGH poly(A) signal (fragment): bovine growth hormone polyadenylation signal
   5220..5808    +  rep_origin     ori: high-copy-number ColE1/pMB1/pBR322/pUC origin of replication
