[The description below was written by a language model from this plasmid's Addgene catalogue record and pLannotate feature annotations shown in this document.]
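Description:
pTagGFP2-N SIN1 deltaNCD is a 5,875 bp mammalian expression plasmid built on the Evrogen pTagGFP2-N backbone. It carries a truncated human MAPKAP1 (SIN1) coding sequence that lacks the N-terminal conserved domain (deletion of residues 2–137). The insert sits between the HindIII and KpnI sites of the multiple cloning site, both of which were retained. It is placed upstream of the backbone-encoded TagGFP2, a monomeric, mammalian codon-optimized green fluorescent protein, so the product is a SIN1 mutant tagged with GFP at its C terminus. Transcription is driven by the human cytomegalovirus immediate-early enhancer and promoter and terminated by an SV40 polyadenylation signal.

The plasmid replicates in E. coli at high copy from a ColE1/pUC-type origin, and it also carries an f1 phage origin. A single Tn5 aminoglycoside phosphotransferase gene (NeoR/KanR) provides both selections. A bacterial bla-type promoter expresses it for kanamycin resistance in E. coli, and the adjacent SV40 enhancer/early promoter, paired with an HSV TK polyadenylation signal, expresses it for G418 selection in mammalian cells. The depositor sequence and the repository's sequencing result have the same length and the same feature order, differing only in the numbering start point. The short fragments annotated as large T antigen, ble, bGH poly(A) and RSF ori are most likely residual backbone sequence or partial annotation matches rather than functional elements.

SIN1 is a subunit of mTORC2, and the associated publication concerns mTORC2 assembly and function. The construct therefore appears suited to expressing a fluorescently traceable deletion mutant in mammalian cells to examine what the N-terminal conserved domain contributes to SIN1 function.
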