Addgene plasmid #124920: pTagGFP2-N SIN1 deltaNCD
Purpose: For expression of N-terminal Conserved Domain deletion mutant of SIN1-GFP (delta2-137)
Depositing lab: Jin Chen. Depositing organization: Vanderbilt University. Publication: Disruption of the Scaffolding Function of mLST8 Selectively Inhibits mTORC2 Assembly and Function and Suppresses mTORC2-Dependent Tumor Growth In Vivo. Hwang Y, Kim LC, Song W, Edwards DN, Cook RS, Chen J. Cancer Res. 2019 Jul 1;79(13):3178-3184. doi: 10.1158/0008-5472.CAN-18-3658. Epub 2019 May 13. PubMed 31085701.
Backbone
  Vector backbone: pTagGFP2-N
  Backbone manufacturer: Evrogen
  Vector type: Mammalian Expression
  Selectable markers: Neomycin (select with G418)
Growth in bacteria
  Bacterial resistance: Kanamycin, 50 μg/mL
  Growth temperature: 37°C
  Growth strain: DH5alpha
  Copy number: High Copy
Gene/Insert
  Gene/Insert name: MAPKAP1 (alt names: SIN1; mSIN1)
  Species: H. sapiens (human)
  Entrez Gene: MAPKAP1 (a.k.a. JC310, MIP1, SIN1, SIN1b, SIN1g)
  Tag / fusion protein: TagGFP2 (C terminal on backbone)
  Cloning method: Restriction Enzyme; 5′ cloning site HindIII (not destroyed); 3′ cloning site KpnI (not destroyed)
  Sequencing primers: 5′ CMV Forward; 3′ TagGFP-Rev, GCGCACGCTGAACTTGTGGC
Terms and licenses: Academic/Nonprofit Terms; Industry Terms: Not Available to Industry
How to cite: pTagGFP2-N SIN1 deltaNCD was a gift from Jin Chen (Addgene plasmid # 124920 ; http://n2t.net/addgene:124920 ; RRID:Addgene_124920)
